Features (pLannotate 1.2.2; 18 found; start..end, strand, type, name):
    135..514     +  enhancer       CMV enhancer: human cytomegalovirus immediate early enhancer
    515..718     +  promoter       CMV promoter: human cytomegalovirus (CMV) immediate early promoter
    719..894     +  LTR            5' LTR (truncated): truncated long terminal repeat from Moloney murine sarcoma virus
   1016..1290    +  misc_feature   MESV Ψ (fragment): packaging signal of murine embryonic stem cell virus
   1357..1773    +  CDS            gag (truncated): truncated Moloney murine leukemia virus (MMLV) gag gene lacking the start codon
   1787..2166    +  enhancer       CMV enhancer: human cytomegalovirus immediate early enhancer
   2169..2444    +  promoter       chicken β-actin promoter: No description available
   2445..3453    +  intron         chimeric intron: chimera between introns from chicken β-actin and rabbit β-globin
   3534..3565    +  misc_feature   MCS (fragment): pBluescript multiple cloning site
   3582..4298    +  CDS            EGFP: EGFP is a basic (constitutively fluorescent) green fluorescent protein published in 1996, derived from Aequorea victoria. It is reported to be a rapidly-maturing weak dimer with moderate acid sensitivity.
   4360..5390    +  CDS            Cre (fragment): site-specific recombinase Cre is a site-specific recombinase from bacteriophage P1. Recombination occurs at loxP sequences.
   5406..5994    +  misc_feature   WPRE: woodchuck hepatitis virus posttranscriptional regulatory element
   6067..6660    +  LTR            LTR: long terminal repeat from Moloney murine leukemia virus
   6669..6715    +  LTR            5' LTR (truncated) (fragment): truncated long terminal repeat from Moloney murine sarcoma virus
   6798..6846    -  CDS            lacI (fragment): lac repressor; lacI; The lac repressor binds to the lac operator to inhibit transcription in E. coli. This inhibition can be relieved by adding lactose or isopropyl-β-D-thiogalactopyranoside (IPTG).
   7032..7620    -  rep_origin     ori: high-copy-number ColE1/pMB1/pBR322/pUC origin of replication
   7798..8658    -  CDS            AmpR: β-lactamase; bla; confers resistance to ampicillin, carbenicillin, and related antibiotics
   8659..8675    -  promoter       AmpR promoter (fragment): bla
>Addgene plasmid | CAG-GFP/cre | analyzer sequence | sequence record 72065
GATCCGGCCATTAGCCATATTATTCATTGGTTATATAGCATAAATCAATATTGGCTATTGGCCATTGCAT
ACGTTGTATCCATATCATAATATGTACATTTATATTGGCTCATGTCCAACATTACCGCCATGTTGACATT
GATTATTGACTAGTTATTAATAGTAATCAATTACGGGGTCATTAGTTCATAGCCCATATATGGAGTTCCG
CGTTACATAACTTACGGTAAATGGCCCGCCTGGCTGACCGCCCAACGACCCCCGCCCATTGACGTCAATA
ATGACGTATGTTCCCATAGTAACGCCAATAGGGACTTTCCATTGACGTCAATGGGTGGAGTATTTACGGT
AAACTGCCCACTTGGCAGTACATCAAGTGTATCATATGCCAAGTACGCCCCCTATTGACGTCAATGACGG
TAAATGGCCCGCCTGGCATTATGCCCAGTACATGACCTTATGGGACTTTCCTACTTGGCAGTACATCTAC
GTATTAGTCATCGCTATTACCATGGTGATGCGGTTTTGGCAGTACATCAATGGGCGTGGATAGCGGTTTG
ACTCACGGGGATTTCCAAGTCTCCACCCCATTGACGTCAATGGGAGTTTGTTTTGGCACCAAAATCAACG
GGACTTTCCAAAATGTCGTAACAACTCCGCCCCATTGACGCAAATGGGCGGTAGGCATGTACGGTGGGAG
GTCTATATAAGCAGAGCTCAATAAAAGAGCCCACAACCCCTCACTCGGGGCGCCAGTCCTCCGATTGACT
GAGTCGCCCGGGTACCCGTATTCCCAATAAAGCCTCTTGCTGTTTGCATCCGAATCGTGGTCTCGCTGTT
CCTTGGGAGGGTCTCCTCTGAGTGATTGACTACCCACGACGGGGGTCTTTCATTTGGGGGCTCGTCCGGG
ATTTGGAGACCCCTGCCCAGGGACCACCGACCCACCACCGGGAGGTAAGCTGGCCAGCAACTTATCTGTG
TCTGTCCGATTGTCTAGTGTCTATGTTTGATGTTATGCGCCTGCGTCTGTACTAGTTAGCTAACTAGCTC
TGTATCTGGCGGACCCGTGGTGGAACTGACGAGTTCTGAACACCCGGCCGCAACCCTGGGAGACGTCCCA
GGGACTTTGGGGGCCGTTTTTGTGGCCCGACCTGAGGAAGGGAGTCGATGTGGAATCCGACCCCGTCAGG
ATATGTGGTTCTGGTAGGAGACGAGAACCTAAAACAGTTCCCGCCTCCGTCTGAATTTTTGCTTTCGGTT
TGGAACCGAAGCCGCGCGTCTTGTCTGCTGCAGCGCTGCAGCATCGTTCTGTGTTGTCTCTGTCTGACTG
TGTTTCTGTATTTGTCTGAAAATTAGGGCCAGACTGTTACCACTCCCTTAAGTTTGACCTTAGGTCACTG
GAAAGATGTCGAGCGGATCGCTCACAACCAGTCGGTAGATGTCAAGAAGAGACGTTGGGTTACCTTCTGC
TCTGCAGAATGGCCAACCTTTAACGTCGGATGGCCGCGAGACGGCACCTTTAACCGAGACCTCATCACCC
AGGTTAAGATCAAGGTCTTTTCACCTGGCCCGCATGGACACCCAGACCAGGTCCCCTACATCGTGACCTG
GGAAGCCTTGGCTTTTGACCCCCCTCCCTGGGTCAAGCCCTTTGTACACCCTAAGCCTCCGCCTCCTCTT
CCTCCATCCGCCCCGTCTCTCCCCCTTGAACCTCCTCGTTCGACCCCGCCTCGATCCTCCCTTTATCCAG
CCCTCACTCCTTCTCTAGGCGCCGGAATTCGATGTCGACATTGATTATTGACTAGTTATTAATAGTAATC
AATTACGGGGTCATTAGTTCATAGCCCATATATGGAGTTCCGCGTTACATAACTTACGGTAAATGGCCCG
CCTGGCTGACCGCCCAACGACCCCCGCCCATTGACGTCAATAATGACGTATGTTCCCATAGTAACGCCAA
TAGGGACTTTCCATTGACGTCAATGGGTGGACTATTTACGGTAAACTGCCCACTTGGCAGTACATCAAGT
GTATCATATGCCAAGTACGCCCCCTATTGACGTCAATGACGGTAAATGGCCCGCCTGGCATTATGCCCAG
TACATGACCTTATGGGACTTTCCTACTTGGCAGTACATCTACGTATTAGTCATCGCTATTACCATGGGTC
GAGGTGAGCCCCACGTTCTGCTTCACTCTCCCCATCTCCCCCCCCTCCCCACCCCCAATTTTGTATTTAT
TTATTTTTTAATTATTTTGTGCAGCGATGGGGGCGGGGGGGGGGGGGGCGCGCGCCAGGCGGGGCGGGGC
GGGGCGAGGGGCGGGGCGGGGCGAGGCGGAGAGGTGCGGCGGCAGCCAATCAGAGCGGCGCGCTCCGAAA
GTTTCCTTTTATGGCGAGGCGGCGGCGGCGGCGGCCCTATAAAAAGCGAAGCGCGCGGCGGGCGGGAGTC
GCTGCGTTGCCTTCGCCCCGTGCCCCGCTCCGCGCCGCCTCGCGCCGCCCGCCCCGGCTCTGACTGACCG
CGTTACTCCCACAGGTGAGCGGGCGGGACGGCCCTTCTCCTCCGGGCTGTAATTAGCGCTTGGTTTAATG
ACGGCTCGTTTCTTTTCTGTGGCTGCGTGAAAGCCTTAAAGGGCTCCGGGAGGGCCCTTTGTGCGGGGGG
GAGCGGCTCGGGGGGTGCGTGCGTGTGTGTGTGCGTGGGGAGCGCCGCGTGCGGCCCGCGCTGCCCGGCG
GCTGTGAGCGCTGCGGGCGCGGCGCGGGGCTTTGTGCGCTCCGCGTGTGCGCGAGGGGAGCGCGGCCGGG
GGCGGTGCCCCGCGGTGCGGGGGGGCTGCGAGGGGAACAAAGGCTGCGTGCGGGGTGTGTGCGTGGGGGG
GTGAGCAGGGGGTGTGGGCGCGGCGGTCGGGCTGTAACCCCCCCCTGCACCCCCCTCCCCGAGTTGCTGA
GCACGGCCCGGCTTCGGGTGCGGGGCTCCGTGCGGGGCGTGGCGCGGGGCTCGCCGTGCCGGGCGGGGGG
TGGCGGCAGGTGGGGGTGCCGGGCGGGGCGGGGCCGCCTCGGGCCGGGGAGGGCTCGGGGGAGGGGCGCG
GCGGCCCCGGAGCGCCGGCGGCTGTCGAGGCGCGGCGAGCCGCAGCCATTGCCTTTTATGGTAATCGTGC
GAGAGGGCGCAGGGACTTCCTTTGTCCCAAATCTGGCGGAGCCGAAATCTGGGAGGCGCCGCCGCACCCC
CTCTAGCGGGCGCGGGCGAAGCGGTGCGGCGCCGGCAGGAAGGAAATGGGCGGGGAGGGCCTTCGTGCGT
CGCCGCGCCGCCGTCCCCTTCTCCATCTCCAGCCTCGGGGCTGCCGCAGGGGGACGGCTGCCTTCGGGGG
GGACGGGGCAGGGCGGGGTTCGGCTTCTGGCGTGTGACCGGCGGCTCTAGAGCCTCTGCTAACCATGTTC
ATGCCTTCTTCTTTTTCCTACAGCTCCTGGGCAACGTGCTGGTTGTTGTGCTGTCTCATCATTTTGGCAA
AGAATTCGCTAGCGGATCCGGCCGCCTCGGCCGCTAGTGGATCCCCCGGGCTGCAGGAATTCGATGCTAC
CGGTCGCCACCATGGTGAGCAAGGGCGAGGAGCTGTTCACCGGGGTGGTGCCCATCCTGGTCGAGCTGGA
CGGCGACGTAAACGGCCACAAGTTCAGCGTGTCCGGCGAGGGCGAGGGCGATGCCACCTACGGCAAGCTG
ACCCTGAAGTTCATCTGCACCACCGGCAAGCTGCCCGTGCCCTGGCCCACCCTCGTGACCACCCTGACCT
ACGGCGTGCAGTGCTTCAGCCGCTACCCCGACCACATGAAGCAGCACGACTTCTTCAAGTCCGCCATGCC
CGAAGGCTACGTCCAGGAGCGCACCATCTTCTTCAAGGACGACGGCAACTACAAGACCCGCGCCGAGGTG
AAGTTCGAGGGCGACACCCTGGTGAACCGCATCGAGCTGAAGGGCATCGACTTCAAGGAGGACGGCAACA
TCCTGGGGCACAAGCTGGAGTACAACTACAACAGCCACAACGTCTATATCATGGCCGACAAGCAGAAGAA
CGGCATCAAGGTGAACTTCAAGATCCGCCACAACATCGAGGACGGCAGCGTGCAGCTCGCCGACCACTAC
CAGCAGAACACCCCCATCGGCGACGGCCCCGTGCTGCTGCCCGACAACCACTACCTGAGCACCCAGTCCG
CCCTGAGCAAAGACCCCAACGAGAAGCGCGATCACATGGTCCTGCTGGAGTTCGTGACCGCCGCCGGGAT
CACTCTCGGCATGGACGAGCTGTACAAGTCCGGAGAGCAAAAGCTGATTTCTGAGGAGGATCTGGGAGGA
CCCAAGAAGAAGAGGAAGGTGTCCAATTTACTGACCGTACACCAAAATTTGCCTGCATTACCGGTCGATG
CAACGAGTGATGAGGTTCGCAAGAACCTGATGGACATGTTCAGGGATCGCCAGGCGTTTTCTGAGCATAC
CTGGAAAATGCTTCTGTCCGTTTGCCGGTCGTGGGCGGCATGGTGCAAGTTGAATAACCGGAAATGGTTT
CCCGCAGAACCTGAAGATGTTCGCGATTATCTTCTATATCTTCAGGCGCGCGGTCTGGCAGTAAAAACTA
TCCAGCAACATTTGGGCCAGCTAAACATGCTTCATCGTCGGTCCGGGCTGCCACGACCAAGTGACAGCAA
TGCTGTTTCACTGGTTATGCGGCGGATCCGAAAAGAAAACGTTGATGCCGGTGAACGTGCAAAACAGGCT
CTAGCGTTCGAACGCACTGATTTCGACCAGGTTCGTTCACTCATGGAAAATAGCGATCGCTGCCAGGATA
TACGTAATCTGGCATTTCTGGGGATTGCTTATAACACCCTGTTACGTATAGCCGAAATTGCCAGGATCAG
GGTTAAAGATATCTCACGTACTGACGGTGGGAGAATGTTAATCCATATTGGCAGAACGAAAACGCTGGTT
AGCACCGCAGGTGTAGAGAAGGCACTTAGCCTGGGGGTAACTAAACTGGTCGAGCGATGGATTTCCGTCT
CTGGTGTAGCTGATGATCCGAATAACTACCTGTTTTGCCGGGTCAGAAAAAATGGTGTTGCCGCGCCATC
TGCCACCAGCCAGCTATCAACTCGCGCCCTGGAAGGGATTTTTGAAGCAACTCATCGATTGATTTACGGC
GCTAAGGATGACTCTGGTCAGAGATACCTGGCCTGGTCTGGACACAGTGCCCGTGTCGGAGCCGCGCGAG
ATATGGCCCGCGCTGGAGTTTCAATACCGGAGATCATGCAAGCTGGTGGCTGGACCAATGTAAATATTGT
CATGAACTATATCCGTAACCTGGATAGTGAAACAGGGGCAATGGTGCGCCTGCTGGAAGATGGCGATTAG
CTCGAGGTTTAAACCAATCAACCTCTGGATTACAAAATTTGTGAAAGATTGACTGGTATTCTTAACTATG
TTGCTCCTTTTACGCTATGTGGATACGCTGCTTTAATGCCTTTGTATCATGCTATTGCTTCCCGTATGGC
TTTCATTTTCTCCTCCTTGTATAAATCCTGGTTGCTGTCTCTTTATGAGGAGTTGTGGCCCGTTGTCAGG
CAACGTGGCGTGGTGTGCACTGTGTTTGCTGACGCAACCCCCACTGGTTGGGGCATTGCCACCACCTGTC
AGCTCCTTTCCGGGACTTTCGCTTTCCCCCTCCCTATTGCCACGGCGGAACTCATCGCCGCCTGCCTTGC
CCGCTGCTGGACAGGGGCTCGGCTGTTGGGCACTGACAATTCCGTGGTGTTGTCGGGGAAGCTGACGTCC
TTTCCATGGCTGCTCGCCTGTGTTGCCACCTGGATTCTGCGCGGGACGTCCTTCTGCTACGTCCCTTCGG
CCCTCAATCCAGCGGACCTTCCTTCCCGCGGCCTGCTGCCGGCTCTGCGGCCTCTTCCGCGTCTTCGCCT
TCGCCCTCAGACGAGTCGGATCTCCCTTTGGGCCGCCTCCCCGCCTGGAATTCGAGCTCGAGCTTGTTAA
CATCGATAAAATAAAAGATTTTATTTAGTCTCCAGAAAAAGGGGGGAATGAAAGACCCCACCTGTAGGTT
TGGCAAGCTAGCTTAAGTAACGCCATTTTGCAAGGCATGGAAAAATACATAACTGAGAATAGAGAAGTTC
AGATCAAGGTCAGGAACAGATGGAACAGCTGAATATGGGCCAAACAGGATATCTGTGGTAAGCAGTTCCT
GCCCCGGCTCAGGGCCAAGAACAGATGGAACAGCTGAATATGGGCCAAACAGGATATCTGTGGTAAGCAG
TTCCTGCCCCGGCTCAGGGCCAAGAACAGATGGTCCCCAGATGCGGTCCAGCCCTCAGCAGTTTCTAGAG
AACCATCAGATGTTTCCAGGGTGCCCCAAGGACCTGAAATGACCCTGTGCCTTATTTGAACTAACCAATC
AGTTCGCTTCTCGCTTCTGTTCGCGCGCTTCTGCTCCCCGAGCTCAATAAAAGAGCCCACAACCCCTCAC
TCGGGGCGCCAGTCCTCCGATTGACTGAGTCGCCCGGGTACCCGTGTATCCAATAAACCCTCTTGCAGTT
GCATCCGACTTGTGGTCTCGCTGTTCCTTGGGAGGGTCTCCTCTGAGTGATTGACTACCCGTCAGCGGGG
GTCTTTCATTTCCGACTTGTGGTCTCGCTGCCTTGGGAGGGTCTCCTCTGAGTGATTGACTACCCGTCAG
CGGGGGTCTTCACATGCAGCATGTATCAAAATTAATTTGGTTTTTTTTCTTAAGTATTTACATTAAATGG
CCATAGTTGCATTAATGAATCGGCCAACGCGCGGGGAGAGGCGGTTTGCGTATTGGCGCTCTTCCGCTTC
CTCGCTCACTGACTCGCTGCGCTCGGTCGTTCGGCTGCGGCGAGCGGTATCAGCTCACTCAAAGGCGGTA
ATACGGTTATCCACAGAATCAGGGGATAACGCAGGAAAGAACATGTGAGCAAAAGGCCAGCAAAAGGCCA
GGAACCGTAAAAAGGCCGCGTTGCTGGCGTTTTTCCATAGGCTCCGCCCCCCTGACGAGCATCACAAAAA
TCGACGCTCAAGTCAGAGGTGGCGAAACCCGACAGGACTATAAAGATACCAGGCGTTTCCCCCTGGAAGC
TCCCTCGTGCGCTCTCCTGTTCCGACCCTGCCGCTTACCGGATACCTGTCCGCCTTTCTCCCTTCGGGAA
GCGTGGCGCTTTCTCATAGCTCACGCTGTAGGTATCTCAGTTCGGTGTAGGTCGTTCGCTCCAAGCTGGG
CTGTGTGCACGAACCCCCCGTTCAGCCCGACCGCTGCGCCTTATCCGGTAACTATCGTCTTGAGTCCAAC
CCGGTAAGACACGACTTATCGCCACTGGCAGCAGCCACTGGTAACAGGATTAGCAGAGCGAGGTATGTAG
GCGGTGCTACAGAGTTCTTGAAGTGGTGGCCTAACTACGGCTACACTAGAAGGACAGTATTTGGTATCTG
CGCTCTGCTGAAGCCAGTTACCTTCGGAAAAAGAGTTGGTAGCTCTTGATCCGGCAAACAAACCACCGCT
GGTAGCGGTGGTTTTTTTGTTTGCAAGCAGCAGATTACGCGCAGAAAAAAAGGATCTCAAGAAGATCCTT
TGATCTTTTCTACGGGGTCTGACGCTCAGTGGAACGAAAACTCACGTTAAGGGATTTTGGTCATGAGATT
ATCAAAAAGGATCTTCACCTAGATCCTTTTAAATTAAAAATGAAGTTTGCGGCCGCAAATCAATCTAAAG
TATATATGAGTAAACTTGGTCTGACAGTTACCAATGCTTAATCAGTGAGGCACCTATCTCAGCGATCTGT
CTATTTCGTTCATCCATAGTTGCCTGACTCCCCGTCGTGTAGATAACTACGATACGGGAGGGCTTACCAT
CTGGCCCCAGTGCTGCAATGATACCGCGAGACCCACGCTCACCGGCTCCAGATTTATCAGCAATAAACCA
GCCAGCCGGAAGGGCCGAGCGCAGAAGTGGTCCTGCAACTTTATCCGCCTCCATCCAGTCTATTAATTGT
TGCCGGGAAGCTAGAGTAAGTAGTTCGCCAGTTAATAGTTTGCGCAACGTTGTTGCCATTGCTACAGGCA
TCGTGGTGTCACGCTCGTCGTTTGGTATGGCTTCATTCAGCTCCGGTTCCCAACGATCAAGGCGAGTTAC
ATGATCCCCCATGTTGTGCAAAAAAGCGGTTAGCTCCTTCGGTCCTCCGATCGTTGTCAGAAGTAAGTTG
GCCGCAGTGTTATCACTCATGGTTATGGCAGCACTGCATAATTCTCTTACTGTCATGCCATCCGTAAGAT
GCTTTTCTGTGACTGGTGAGTACTCAACCAAGTCATTCTGAGAATAGTGTATGCGGCGACCGAGTTGCTC
TTGCCCGGCGTCAACACGGGATAATACCGCGCCACATAGCAGAACTTTAAAAGTGCTCATCATTGGAAAA
CGTTCTTCGGGGCGAAAACTCTCAAGGATCTTACCGCTGTTGAGATCCAGTTCGATGTAACCCACTCGTG
CACCCAACTGATCTTCAGCATCTTTTACTTTCACCAGCGTTTCTGGGTGAGCAAAAACAGGAAGGCAAAA
TGCCGCAAAAAAGGGAATAAGGGCGACACGGAAATGTTGAATACTCATACTCTTCCTTTTTCAAT
